>Addgene plasmid #58083 | tdTomato-C-Src-7 | depositor partial sequence | sequence record 89220 | insert sequence
CGTCAGATCCGCTAGCGCTACCGGACTCAGATCTCGAGCTCAAGCTTCGAATTCATGGGGAGCAGCAAGA
GCAAGCCCAAGGACCCCAGCCAGCGCCGGCGCAGCCTGGAGCCACCCGACAGCACCCACCACGGGGGATT
CCCAGCCTCGCAGACCCCCAACAAGACAGCAGCCCCCGACACGCACCGCACCCCCAGCCGCTCCTTTGGG
ACCGTGGCCACCGAGCCCAAGCTCTTCGGGGGCTTCAACACTTCTGACACCGTCACGTCGCCGCAGCGTG
CCGGGGCACTGGCTGGCGGCGTCACCACTTTCGTGGCTCTCTATGACTACGAGTCCCGGACTGAAACGGA
CTTGTCCTTCAAGAAAGGAGAACGCCTGCAGATTGTCAACAACACGGAAGGTGACTGGTGGCTGGCTCAT
TCCCTCACTACAGGACAGACGGGCTACATCCCCAGTAACTATGTCGCGCCCTCAGACTCCATCCAGGCTG
AAGAGTGGTACTTTGGGAAGATCACTCGTCGGGAGTCCGAGCGGCTGCTGCTCAACCCCGAAAACCCCCG
GGGAACCTTCTTGGTCCGGGAGAGCGAGACGACAAAAGGTGCCTATTGCCTCTCCGTTTCTGACTTTGAC
AACGCCAAGGGGCTCAATGTGAAGCACTACAAGATCCGCAAGCTGGACAGCGGCGGCTTCTACATCACCT
CACGCACACAGTTCAGCAGCCTGCAGCAGCTGGTGGCCTACTACTCCAAACATGCTGATGGCTTGTGCCA
CCGCCTGACCAACGTCTGCCCCACGTCCAAGCCCCAGACCCAGGGACTCGCCAAGGACGCGTGGGAAATC
CCCCGGGAGTCGCTGCGGCTGGAGGTGAAGCTGGGGCAGGGCTGCTTTGGAGAGGTCTGGATGGGGACCT
GGAACGGCACCACCAGAGTGGCCATAAAGACTCTGAAGCCCGGCACCATGTCCCCGGAGGCCTTCCTGCA
GGAAGCCCAAGTGATGAAGAAGCTCCGGCATGAGAAGCTGGTTCAGCTGTACGCAGTGGTGTCGGAAGAG
CCCATCTACATCGTCACTGAGTACATGAGCAAGGGGAGCCTCCTGGATTTCCTGAAGGGAGAGATGGGCA
AGTACCTGCGGCTGCCACAGCTCGTCGATATGGCTGCTCAGATTGCATCCGGCATGGCCTATGTGGAGAG
GATGAACTACGTGCACCGAGACCTGCGGGCGGCCAACATCCTGGTGGGGGAGAACCTGGTGTGCAAGGTG
GCTGACTTTGGGCTGGCACGCCTCATCGAGGACAACGAGTACACAGCACGGCAAGGTGCCAAGTTCCCCA
TCAAGTGGACAGCCCCCGAGGCAGCCCTCTATGGCCGGTTCACCATCAAGTCGGATGTCTGGTCCTTCGG
CATCCTGCTGACTGAGCTGACCACCAAGGGCCGGGTGCCATACCCAGGGATGGTCAACAGGGAGGTGCTG
GACCAGGTGGAGAGGGGCTACCGCATGCCCTGCCCGCCCGAGTGCCCCGAGTCGCTGCATGACCTCATGT
GCCAGTGCTGGCGGAAGGACCCTGAGGAGCGGCCCACTTTTGAGTACCTGCAGGCCTTCCTGGAGGACTA
CTTCACCTCGACAGAGCCCCAGTACCAGCCTGGAGAGAACCTACGGGATCCACCGGTCGCCACCATGGTG
AGCAAGGGCGAGGAGGTCATCAAAGAGTTCATGCGCTTCAAGGTGCGCATGGAGGGCTCCATGAACGGCC
ACGAGTTCGAGATCGAGGGCGAGGGCGAGGGCCGCCCCTACGAGGGCACCCAGACCGCCAAGCTGAAGGT
GACCAAGGGCGGCCCCCTGCCCTTCGCCTGGGACATCCTGTCCCCCCAGTTCATGTACGGCTCCAAGGCG
TACGTGAAGCACCCCGCCGACATCCCCGATTACAAGAAGCTGTCCTTCCCCGAGGGCTTCAAGTGGGAGC
GCGTGATGAACTTCGAGGACGGCGGTCTGGTGACCGTGACCCAGGACTCCTCCCTGCAGGACGGCACGCT
GATCTACAAGGTGAAGATGCGCGGCACCAACTTCCCCCCCGACGGCCCCGTAATGCAGAAGAAGACCATG
GGCTGGGAGGCCTCCACCGAGCGCCTGTACCCCCGCGACGGCGTGCTGAAGGGCGAGATCCACCAGGCCC
TGAAGCTGAAGGACGGCGGCCACTACCTGGTGGAGTTCAAGACCATCTACATGGCCAAGAAGCCCGTGCA
ACTGCCCGGCTACTACTACGTGGACACCAAGCTGGACATCACCTCCCACAACGAGGACTACACCATCGTG
GAACAGTACGAGCGCTCCGAGGGCCGCCACCACCTGTTCCTGGGGCATGGCACCGGCAGCACCGGCAGCG
GCAGCTCCGGCACCGCCTCCTCCGAGGACAACAACATGGCCGTCATCAAAGAGTTCATGCGCTTCAAGGT
GCGCATGGAGGGCTCCATGAACGGCCACGAGTTCGAGATCGAGGGCGAGGGCGAGGGCCGCCCCTACGAG
GGCACCCAGACCGCCAAGCTGAAGGTGACCAAGGGCGGCCCCCTGCCCTTCGCCTGGGACATCCTGTCCC
CCCAGTTCATGTACGGCTCCAAGGCGTACGTGAAGCACCCCGCCGACATCCCCGATTACAAGAAGCTGTC
CTTCCCCGAGGGCTTCAAGTGGGAGCGCGTGATGAACTTCGAGGACGGCGGTCTGGTGACCGTGACCCAG
GACTCCTCCCTGCAGGACGGCACGCTGATCTACAAGGTGAAGATGCGCGGCACCAACTTCCCCCCCGACG
GCCCCGTAATGCAGAAGAAGACCATGGGCTGGGAGGCCTCCACCGAGCGCCTGTACCCCCGCGACGGCGT
GCTGAAGGGCGAGATCCACCAGGCCCTGAAGCTGAAGGACGGCGGCCACTACCTGGTGGAGTTCAAGACC
ATCTACATGGCCAAGAAGCCCGTGCAACTGCCCGGCTACTACTACGTGGACACCAAGCTGGACATCACCT
CCCACAACGAGGACTACACCATCGTGGAACAGTACGAGCGCTCCGAGGGCCGCCACCACCTGTTCCTGTA
CGGCATGGACGAGCTGTACAAGTAAGCGGCCGCGACTCTAGATCATAATCAGCCATACCACATT
