[The description below was written by a language model from this plasmid's Addgene catalogue record.]
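Description:
tdTomato-C-Src-7 is a mammalian expression plasmid that produces chicken (Gallus gallus) c-Src, a non-receptor tyrosine kinase, fused to the red fluorescent protein tdTomato. It is built on a tdTomato vector backbone of about 4.75 kb (size given without the insert). It is maintained in E. coli as a high-copy plasmid under kanamycin selection. A neomycin resistance marker allows G418 selection of transfected mammalian cells, so stable lines can be derived as well as transient expression. The record does not list the origin of replication or any other backbone features, and no feature table is provided.

The fusion gene is driven by the CMV promoter, a strong constitutive promoter in most mammalian cell types. The listed 3′ sequencing primer anneals in an SV40 polyadenylation region, which implies that an SV40 polyA signal terminates the transcript. tdTomato is a tandem-dimer fluorescent protein that behaves as a single bright tag, and the record gives its excitation and emission maxima as 554 nm and 581 nm. The record does not state the orientation of the fusion, meaning whether tdTomato lies at the N- or C-terminus of Src. It also does not explain the "7" in the name, and the cloning method is recorded as unknown.

The stated purpose is fluorescent localization. The fusion serves as a marker for membranes and vesicles, which fits with c-Src's known association with the plasma membrane and endosomal compartments. It is typically used for live- or fixed-cell imaging of these structures in the red channel, alone or combined with spectrally distinct fluorescent fusions.
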