Addgene plasmid #58083: tdTomato-C-Src-7
Purpose: Localization: Membrane/Vesicles, Excitation: 554, Emission: 581
Depositing lab: Michael Davidson. Depositing organization: Florida State University, Tallahassee.
Backbone
  Vector backbone: tdTomato
  Backbone size w/o insert (bp): 4750
  Vector type: Mammalian Expression
  Selectable markers: Neomycin (select with G418)
Growth in bacteria
  Bacterial resistance: Kanamycin, 50 μg/mL
  Growth temperature: 37°C
  Growth strain: DH5alpha
  Copy number: High Copy
Gene/Insert
  Gene/Insert name: C-Src (alt name: XM_001232484.1)
  Species: G. gallus (chicken)
  Promoter: CMV
  Tag / fusion protein: tdTomato
  Cloning method: Unknown
  Sequencing primers: 5′ CMV-F; 3′ SV40pA-R
Terms and licenses: Academic/Nonprofit Terms; Industry Terms: Not Available to Industry
Depositor comments: . Excitation = 554; Emission = 581
How to cite: tdTomato-C-Src-7 was a gift from Michael Davidson (Addgene plasmid # 58083 ; http://n2t.net/addgene:58083 ; RRID:Addgene_58083)
